>Addgene plasmid #26573 | CaV2.1 (pCR3.1) | addgene partial sequence | sequence record 32763 | 26573 with CMV-F
CAGAGCTCTCTGGCTAACTAGAGAACCCACTGCTTACTGGCTTATCGAAATTAATACGACTCACTATAGG
GAGACCCAAGCTGGCTAGCGTTTAAACTTAAGCTTGGTACCGAGCTCGGATCCACTAGTCCAGTGTGGTG
GAATTCGGCTTGAGGCCCTTTGCTCTTTGCAGAATGGCCCGCTTTGGAGACGAGATGCCGGGCCGCTACG
GCGCAGGCGGAGGAGGCTCAGGGCCGGCCGCCGGGGTGGTCGTGGGCGCCGCGGGCGGCCGAGGAGCCGG
GGGCAGCCGGCAGGGCGGGCAGCCCGGAGCGCAGAGGATGTACAAGCAGTCGATGGCGCAGAGAGCGCGG
ACCATGGCCCTCTACAACCCCATCCCTGTCCGCCAGAACTGCCTCACGGTCAACCGCTCCCTGTTCCTCT
TCAGTGAAGACAACGTGGTGAGAAAATACGCCAAAAAGATCACGGAATGGCCTCCCTTCGAGTACATGAT
CCTGGCCACCATCATTGCTAACTGCATCGTCCTGGCCCTGGAGCAGCACCTCCCTGATGATGACAAGACA
CCCATGTCTGAGCGGCTGGATGACACGGAACCATACTTCATTGGAATCTTCTGTTTTGAGGCTGGAATTA
AGATCGTGGCTCTTGGCTTTGCCTTCCACAAAGGCTCCTACCTGAGGAATGGCTGGAACGTCATGGACTT
TGTCGTGGTGCTAACAGGCATCTTGGCCACTGTCGGGACGGAGTTTGACCTACGGACACTGAGGGCGGTT
CGTGTGCTGCGGCCACTCAGCTGGTGTCTGGAATCCCAAGTTTACAAGTCGTCCTGAAGTCAATCATGAA
GGCGATGATCCCTCTGCTGCAGATCGGCCTCCTCCTGTTTTTTGCAATCCTTATTTTTGCAATCAT
