[The description below was written by a language model from this plasmid's Addgene catalogue record.]
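Description:
CaV2.1 (pCR3.1) is a mammalian expression plasmid built on the commercial pCR3.1 backbone (about 5.1 kb without insert) and carrying a roughly 7.1 kb insert encoding mouse Cacna1a, the pore-forming alpha 1A subunit of the voltage-dependent P/Q-type calcium channel (CaV2.1). According to the depositor, the fragment was amplified from mouse brain and placed into the vector by restriction enzyme cloning. The plasmid is propagated in E. coli under ampicillin selection; its copy number is recorded as unknown.

No feature table accompanies the record, so the regulatory elements are not listed explicitly. The recommended sequencing primers, a CMV forward primer at the 5′ end and a BGH reverse primer at the 3′ end, suggest that the insert sits between a CMV immediate-early promoter and a bovine growth hormone polyadenylation signal, an arrangement that gives strong constitutive transcription in transfected mammalian cells. No epitope tags, fluorescent fusions or reporters are mentioned, so the channel subunit appears to be expressed in untagged form, and the record does not state any mammalian selection marker.

The associated publication describes a novel CaV2.1 clone that reproduces many properties of the CaV2.1 current of cerebellar Purkinje cells. This points to its use in heterologous expression for electrophysiological study of P/Q-type calcium currents. Alpha 1 subunits of this kind are generally co-expressed with auxiliary calcium channel subunits supplied from separate constructs, though the record does not specify any partner plasmids.
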