Addgene plasmid #26573: CaV2.1 (pCR3.1)
Depositing lab: Diane Lipscombe. Depositing organization: Brown University. Publication: Novel CaV2.1 clone replicates many properties of Purkinje cell CaV2.1 current. Richards KS, Swensen AM, Lipscombe D, Bommert K. Eur J Neurosci. 2007 Nov . 26(10):2950-61. 10.1111/j.1460-9568.2007.05912.x PubMed 18001290.
Backbone
  Vector backbone: pCR3.1
  Backbone manufacturer: Invitrogen
  Backbone size w/o insert (bp): 5060
  Vector type: Mammalian Expression
Growth in bacteria
  Bacterial resistance: Ampicillin, 100 μg/mL
  Growth temperature: 37°C
  Growth strain: Top10F'
  Growth instructions: Top10F'
  Copy number: Unknown
Gene/Insert
  Gene/Insert name: Cacna1a (alt name: calcium channel, voltage-dependent, P/Q type, alpha 1A subunit)
  Species: M. musculus (mouse)
  Insert size (bp): 7100
  Entrez Gene: Cacna1a (a.k.a. APCA, BI, Caca1a, Cacnl1a4, Cav2.1, Ccha1a, EA2, FHM, HPCA, MHP, MHP1, SCA6, alpha1A, la, nmf352, rkr, smrl, tg)
  Cloning method: Restriction Enzyme
  Sequencing primers: 5′ CMV-F; 3′ BGH-rev
Terms and licenses: Academic/Nonprofit Terms; Industry Terms: Not Available to Industry
Depositor comments: The fragment was amplified from mouse brain. The GenBank sequence is AY714490.
How to cite: CaV2.1 (pCR3.1) was a gift from Diane Lipscombe (Addgene plasmid # 26573 ; http://n2t.net/addgene:26573 ; RRID:Addgene_26573)
